Addgene plasmid #240799: pCRISPR-HOT-mNeon-P2A-T2A-mCherry-CAAX
Purpose: CRISPR-HOT donor plasmid for mNeonGreen fusion protein co-expressing membrane-bound mCherry via a P2A-T2A tandem
Depositing lab: Hans Clevers. Depositing organization: Hubrecht Institute. Publication: Epithelial tension controls intestinal cell extrusion. Krueger D, Spoelstra WK, Mastebroek DJ, Kok RNU, Wu S, Nikolaev M, Bannier-Helaouet M, Gjorevski N, Lutolf M, van Es J, van Zon J, Tans SJ, Clevers H. Science. 2025 Sep 4;389(6764):eadr8753. doi: 10.1126/science.adr8753. Epub 2025 Sep 4. PubMed 40906841.
Backbone
  Vector backbone: pminiTol2
  Vector type: Mammalian Expression, CRISPR
Growth in bacteria
  Bacterial resistance: Ampicillin, 100 μg/mL
  Growth temperature: 37°C
  Growth strain: DH5alpha
  Copy number: High Copy
Gene/Insert
  Gene/Insert name: mNeonGreen-mCherry-CAAX
  Species: Synthetic
  Mutation: none
  Cloning method: Gibson Cloning
Terms and licenses: Academic/Nonprofit Terms; Industry Terms: Not Available to Industry
How to cite: pCRISPR-HOT-mNeon-P2A-T2A-mCherry-CAAX was a gift from Hans Clevers (Addgene plasmid # 240799 ; http://n2t.net/addgene:240799 ; RRID:Addgene_240799)
