[The description below was written by a language model from this plasmid's Addgene catalogue record and pLannotate feature annotations shown in this document.]
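Description:
pCRISPR-HOT-mNeon-P2A-T2A-mCherry-CAAX is a small (about 3.9 kb) donor plasmid for CRISPR-HOT knock-in tagging in mammalian cells, catalogued as being built on a pminiTol2 backbone by Gibson assembly. It is propagated in E. coli as a high-copy plasmid through a ColE1/pUC-type origin and selected with ampicillin via the β-lactamase gene and its native bla promoter. The only other backbone annotations are remnants: short fragments of the pBR322 bom region and of lacZα. No Tol2 transposon arms are annotated in the feature table.

The payload is a synthetic, promoterless cassette. An mNeonGreen coding sequence is followed by a gap of roughly 120 nt that is not annotated but, according to the plasmid name and stated purpose, holds the tandem P2A-T2A self-cleaving peptides. Next comes mCherry fused at its C-terminus to a short K-Ras fragment, which supplies the CAAX prenylation motif that anchors the red protein to the membrane, and the cassette ends with a bGH polyadenylation signal. No eukaryotic promoter is annotated, consistent with a donor that relies on in-frame insertion at the end of an endogenous gene. Once integrated, the target protein is expressed as an mNeonGreen fusion from its own locus, while ribosomal skipping at the 2A sites releases membrane-bound mCherry as a separate product from the same transcript. This gives simultaneous readout of the tagged protein's localisation and of cell outlines in expressing cells. The record does not annotate the nuclease target site used to linearise the donor, nor does it specify the genes to be tagged. The associated publication concerns cell extrusion in intestinal epithelium.
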