Features (pLannotate 1.2.2; 9 found; start..end, strand, type, name):
    161..862     +  CDS            mNeonGreen: bright monomeric yellow-green fluorescent protein derived from LanYFP (Shaner et al., 2013)
    983..1687    +  CDS            mCherry: mCherry is a basic (constitutively fluorescent) red fluorescent protein published in 2004, derived from Discosoma sp.. It is reported to be a very rapidly-maturing monomer with low acid sensitivity.
   1688..1734    +  CDS            K-Ras (fragment): human small GTPase proto-oncoprotein
   1763..1987    +  polyA_signal   bGH poly(A) signal: bovine growth hormone polyadenylation signal
   2038..2626    -  rep_origin     ori: high-copy-number ColE1/pMB1/pBR322/pUC origin of replication
   2797..3657    -  CDS            AmpR: β-lactamase; bla; confers resistance to ampicillin, carbenicillin, and related antibiotics
   3658..3762    -  promoter       AmpR promoter: bla
   3780..3829    +  misc_feature   bom (fragment): basis of mobility region from pBR322
   3835..83      -  CDS            lacZα (fragment) (across the origin): LacZα fragment of β-galactosidase; lacZ fragment
>Addgene plasmid #240799 | pCRISPR-HOT-mNeon-P2A-T2A-mCherry-CAAX | addgene full sequence | sequence record 481917 | Addgene NGS Result
AGGGGGATGTGCTGCAAGGCGATTAAGTTGGGTAACGCCAGGGTTTTCCCAGTCACGACGTTGTAAAACG
ACGGCCAGTGAATTCGAGCTCGGTACCTAATGATAGCTAGCGGGCCAGTACCCAAAAAGCGGGGGGTCTG
GTGGCAGTGGAGGGGGATCCGTGAGCAAGGGCGAGGAGGATAACGCCTCTCTCCCAGCGACACATGAGTT
ACACATCTTTGGCTCCATCAACGGTGTGGACTTTGACATGGTGGGTCAGGGCACCGGCAATCCAAATGAT
GGTTATGAGGAGTTAAACCTGAAGTCCACCAAGGGTGACCTCCAGTTCTCCCCCTGGATTCTGGTCCCTC
ATATCGGGTATGGCTTCCATCAGTACCTGCCCTACCCTGACGGGATGTCGCCTTTCCAGGCCGCCATGGT
AGATGGCTCCGGATACCAAGTCCATCGCACAATGCAGTTTGAAGATGGTGCCTCCCTTACTGTTAACTAC
CGCTACACCTACGAGGGAAGCCACATCAAAGGAGAGGCCCAGGTGAAGGGGACTGGTTTCCCTGCTGACG
GTCCTGTGATGACCAACTCGCTGACCGCTGCGGACTGGTGCAGGTCGAAGAAGACTTACCCCAACGACAA
AACCATCATCAGTACCTTTAAGTGGAGTTACACCACTGGAAATGGCAAGCGCTACCGGAGCACTGCGCGG
ACCACCTACACCTTTGCCAAGCCAATGGCGGCTAACTATCTGAAGAACCAGCCGATGTACGTGTTCCGTA
AGACGGAGCTCAAGCACTCCAAGACCGAGCTCAACTTCAAGGAGTGGCAAAAGGCCTTTACCGATGTGAT
GGGCATGGACGAGCTGTACAAGGAGGGCAGAGGAAGTCTGCTAACATGCGGTGACGTCGAGGAGAATCCT
GGCCCAGGATCCGGAGCTACTAACTTCAGCCTGCTGAAGCAGGCTGGAGACGTGGAGGAGAACCCTGGAC
CTGTGAGCAAGGGCGAGGAGGATAACATGGCCATCATCAAGGAGTTCATGCGCTTCAAGGTGCACATGGA
GGGCTCCGTGAACGGCCACGAGTTCGAGATCGAGGGCGAGGGCGAGGGCCGCCCCTACGAGGGCACCCAG
ACCGCCAAGCTGAAGGTGACCAAGGGTGGCCCCCTGCCCTTCGCCTGGGACATCCTGTCCCCTCAGTTCA
TGTACGGCTCCAAGGCCTACGTGAAGCACCCCGCCGACATCCCCGACTACTTGAAGCTGTCCTTCCCCGA
GGGCTTCAAGTGGGAGCGCGTGATGAACTTCGAGGACGGCGGCGTGGTGACCGTGACCCAGGACTCCTCC
CTGCAGGACGGCGAGTTCATCTACAAGGTGAAGCTGCGCGGCACCAACTTCCCCTCCGACGGCCCCGTAA
TGCAGAAGAAGACCATGGGCTGGGAGGCCTCCTCCGAGCGGATGTACCCCGAGGACGGCGCCCTGAAGGG
CGAGATCAAGCAGAGGCTGAAGCTGAAGGACGGCGGCCACTACGACGCTGAGGTCAAGACCACCTACAAG
GCCAAGAAGCCCGTGCAGCTGCCCGGCGCCTACAACGTCAACATCAAGTTGGACATCACCTCCCACAACG
AGGACTACACCATCGTGGAACAGTACGAACGCGCCGAGGGCCGCCACTCCACCGGCGGCATGGACGAGCT
GTACAAGGGTAAAAAGAAGAAAAAGAAGTCAAAGACAAAGTGTGTAATTATGTAGTAGGCGGCCGCCGCT
GATCAGCCTCGACTGTGCCTTCTAGTTGCCAGCCATCTGTTGTTTGCCCCTCCCCCGTGCCTTCCTTGAC
CCTGGAAGGTGCCACTCCCACTGTCCTTTCCTAATAAAATGAGGAAATTGCATCGCATTGTCTGAGTAGG
TGTCATTCTATTCTGGGGGGTGGGGTGGGGCAGGACAGCAAGGGGGAGGATTGGGAAGACAATAGCAGGC
ATGCTGGGGATGCGGTGGGCTCTATGGACGCGTCAGCAAAAGGCCAGGAACCGTAAAAAGGCCGCGTTGC
TGGCGTTTTTCCATAGGCTCCGCCCCCCTGACGAGCATCACAAAAATCGACGCTCAAGTCAGAGGTGGCG
AAACCCGACAGGACTATAAAGATACCAGGCGTTTCCCCCTGGAAGCTCCCTCGTGCGCTCTCCTGTTCCG
ACCCTGCCGCTTACCGGATACCTGTCCGCCTTTCTCCCTTCGGGAAGCGTGGCGCTTTCTCATAGCTCAC
GCTGTAGGTATCTCAGTTCGGTGTAGGTCGTTCGCTCCAAGCTGGGCTGTGTGCACGAACCCCCCGTTCA
GCCCGACCGCTGCGCCTTATCCGGTAACTATCGTCTTGAGTCCAACCCGGTAAGACACGACTTATCGCCA
CTGGCAGCAGCCACTGGTAACAGGATTAGCAGAGCGAGGTATGTAGGCGGTGCTACAGAGTTCTTGAAGT
GGTGGCCTAACTACGGCTACACTAGAAGAACAGTATTTGGTATCTGCGCTCTGCTGAAGCCAGTTACCTT
CGGAAAAAGAGTTGGTAGCTCTTGATCCGGCAAACAAACCACCGCTGGTAGCGGTGGTTTTTTTGTTTGC
AAGCAGCAGATTACGCGCAGAAAAAAAGGATCTCAAGAAGATCCTTTGATCTTTTCTACGGGGTCTGACG
CTCAGTGGAACGAAAACTTACGTTAAGGGATTTTGGTCATGAGATTATCAAAAAGGATCTTCACCTAGAT
CCTTTTAAATTAAAAATGAAGTTTTAAATCAATCTAAAGTATATATGAGTAAACTTGGTCTGACAGTTAC
CAATGCTTAATCAGTGAGGCACCTATCTCAGCGATCTGTCTATTTCGTTCATCCATAGTTGCCTGACTCC
CCGTCGTGTAGATAACTACGATACGGGAGGGCTTACCATCTGGCCCCAGTGCTGCAATGATACCGCGAGA
CCCACGCTCACCGGCTCCAGATTTATCAGCAATAAACCAGCCAGCCGGAAGGGCCGAGCGCAGAAGTGGT
CCTGCAACTTTATCCGCCTCCATCCAGTCTATTAATTGTTGCCGGGAAGCTAGAGTAAGTAGTTCGCCAG
TTAATAGTTTGCGCAACGTTGTTGCCATTGCTACAGGCATCGTGGTGTCACGCTCGTCGTTTGGTATGGC
TTCATTCAGCTCCGGTTCCCAACGATCAAGGCGAGTTACATGATCCCCCATGTTGTGCAAAAAAGCGGTT
AGCTCCTTCGGTCCTCCGATCGTTGTCAGAAGTAAGTTGGCCGCAGTGTTATCACTCATGGTTATGGCAG
CACTGCATAATTCTCTTACTGTCATGCCATCCGTAAGATGCTTTTCTGTGACTGGTGAGTACTCAACCAA
GTCATTCTGAGAATAGTGTATGCGGCGACCGAGTTGCTCTTGCCCGGCGTCAATACGGGATAATACCGCG
CCACATAGCAGAACTTTAAAAGTGCTCATCATTGGAAAACGTTCTTCGGGGCGAAAACTCTCAAGGATCT
TACCGCTGTTGAGATCCAGTTCGATGTAACCCACTCGTGCACCCAACTGATCTTCAGCATCTTTTACTTT
CACCAGCGTTTCTGGGTGAGCAAAAACAGGAAGGCAAAATGCCGCAAAAAAGGGAATAAGGGCGACACGG
AAATGTTGAATACTCATACTCTTCCTTTTTCAATATTATTGAAGCATTTATCAGGGTTATTGTCTCATGA
GCGGATACATATTTGAATGTATTTAGAAAAATAAACAAATAGGGGTTCCGCGCACATTTCCCCGAAAAGT
GCGGTGTGAAATACCGCACAGATGCGTAAGGAGAAAATACCGCATCAGGCGCCATTCGCCATTCAGGCTG
CGCAACTGTTGGGAAGGGCGATCGGTGCGGGCCTCTTCGCTATTACGCCAGCTGGCGAA
